>Addgene plasmid #191338 | pBetaActin-TUBB2a-mEos3.2-mEos3.2-mEos3.2 | depositor full sequence | sequence record 370944 | pBetaActin-TUBB2a-mEos3.2-mEos3.2-mEos3.2 sequence 9476 bps
ACGGTACCGCGGGCCCGGGATCCACCGGATCTAGATAAGTAATGATCATAATCAGCCATATCACATCTGT
AGAGGTTTTACTTGCTTTAAAAAACCTCCCACACCTCCCCCTGAACCTGAAACATAAAATGAATGCAATT
GTTGTTGTTAACTTGTTTATTGCAGCTTATAATGGTTACAAATAAAGCAATAGCATCACAAATTTCACAA
ATAAAGCATTTTTTTCACTGCATTCTAGTTGTGGTTTGTCCAAACTCATCAATGTATCTTATCATGTCTG
GATCAATTCGTAATCATGTCATAGCTGTTTCCTGTGTGAAATTGTTATCCGCTCACAATTCCACACAACA
TACGAGCCGGAAGCATAAAGTGTAAAGCCTGGGGTGCCTAATGAGTGAGCTAACTCACATTAATTGCGTT
GCGCTCACTGCCCGCTTTCCAGTCGGGAAACCTGTCGTGCCAGCTGCATTAATGAATCGGCCAACGCGCG
GGGAGAGGCGGTTTGCGTATTGGGCGCTCTTCCGCTTCCTCGCTCACTGACTCGCTGCGCTCGGTCGTTC
GGCTGCGGCGAGCGGTATCAGCTCACTCAAAGGCGGTAATACGGTTATCCACAGAATCAGGGGATAACGC
AGGAAAGAACATGTGAGCAAAAGGCCAGCAAAAGGCCAGGAACCGTAAAAAGGCCGCGTTGCTGGCGTTT
TTCCATAGGCTCCGCCCCCCTGACGAGCATCACAAAAATCGACGCTCAAGTCAGAGGTGGCGAAACCCGA
CAGGACTATAAAGATACCAGGCGTTTCCCCCTGGAAGCTCCCTCGTGCGCTCTCCTGTTCCGACCCTGCC
GCTTACCGGATACCTGTCCGCCTTTCTCCCTTCGGGAAGCGTGGCGCTTTCTCATAGCTCACGCTGTAGG
TATCTCAGTTCGGTGTAGGTCGTTCGCTCCAAGCTGGGCTGTGTGCACGAACCCCCCGTTCAGCCCGACC
GCTGCGCCTTATCCGGTAACTATCGTCTTGAGTCCAACCCGGTAAGACACGACTTATCGCCACTGGCAGC
AGCCACTGGTAACAGGATTAGCAGAGCGAGGTATGTAGGCGGTGCTACAGAGTTCTTGAAGTGGTGGCCT
AACTACGGCTACACTAGAAGAACAGTATTTGGTATCTGCGCTCTGCTGAAGCCAGTTACCTTCGGAAAAA
GAGTTGGTAGCTCTTGATCCGGCAAACAAACCACCGCTGGTAGCGGTGGTTTTTTTGTTTGCAAGCAGCA
GATTACGCGCAGAAAAAAAGGATCTCAAGAAGATCCTTTGATCTTTTCTACGGGGTCTGACGCTCAGTGG
AACGAAAACTCACGTTAAGGGATTTTGGTCATGAGATTATCAAAAAGGATCTTCACCTAGATCCTTTTAA
ATTAAAAATGAAGTTTTAAATCAATCTAAAGTATATATGAGTAAACTTGGTCTGACAGTTACCAATGCTT
AATCAGTGAGGCACCTATCTCAGCGATCTGTCTATTTCGTTCATCCATAGTTGCCTGACTCCCCGTCGTG
TAGATAACTACGATACGGGAGGGCTTACCATCTGGCCCCAGTGCTGCAATGATACCGCGAGACCCACGCT
CACCGGCTCCAGATTTATCAGCAATAAACCAGCCAGCCGGAAGGGCCGAGCGCAGAAGTGGTCCTGCAAC
TTTATCCGCCTCCATCCAGTCTATTAATTGTTGCCGGGAAGCTAGAGTAAGTAGTTCGCCAGTTAATAGT
TTGCGCAACGTTGTTGCCATTGCTACAGGCATCGTGGTGTCACGCTCGTCGTTTGGTATGGCTTCATTCA
GCTCCGGTTCCCAACGATCAAGGCGAGTTACATGATCCCCCATGTTGTGCAAAAAAGCGGTTAGCTCCTT
CGGTCCTCCGATCGTTGTCAGAAGTAAGTTGGCCGCAGTGTTATCACTCATGGTTATGGCAGCACTGCAT
AATTCTCTTACTGTCATGCCATCCGTAAGATGCTTTTCTGTGACTGGTGAGTACTCAACCAAGTCATTCT
GAGAATAGTGTATGCGGCGACCGAGTTGCTCTTGCCCGGCGTCAATACGGGATAATACCGCGCCACATAG
CAGAACTTTAAAAGTGCTCATCATTGGAAAACGTTCTTCGGGGCGAAAACTCTCAAGGATCTTACCGCTG
TTGAGATCCAGTTCGATGTAACCCACTCGTGCACCCAACTGATCTTCAGCATCTTTTACTTTCACCAGCG
TTTCTGGGTGAGCAAAAACAGGAAGGCAAAATGCCGCAAAAAAGGGAATAAGGGCGACACGGAAATGTTG
AATACTCATACTCTTCCTTTTTCAATATTATTGAAGCATTTATCAGGGTTATTGTCTCATGAGCGGATAC
ATATTTGAATGTATTTAGAAAAATAAACAAATAGGGGTTCCGCGCACATTTCCCCGAAAAGTGCCACCTG
ACGTCTAAGAAACCATTATTATCATGACATTAACCTATAAAAATAGGCGTATCACGAGGCCCTTTCGTCT
CGCGCGTTTCGGTGATGACGGTGAAAACCTCTGACACATGCAGCTCCCGGAGACGGTCACAGCTTGTCTG
TAAGCGGATGCCGGGAGCAGACAAGCCCGTCAGGGCGCGTCAGCGGGTGTTGGCGGGTGTCGGGGCTGGC
TTAACTATGCGGCATCAGAGCAGATTGTACTGAGAGTGCACCATATGCGGTGTGAAATACCGCACAGATG
CGTAAGGAGAAAATACCGCATCAGGCGCCATTCGCCATTCAGGCTGCGCAACTGTTGGGAAGGGCGATCG
GTGCGGGCCTCTTCGCTATTACGCCAGCTGGCGAAAGGGGGATGTGCTGCAAGGCGATTAAGTTGGGTAA
CGCCAGGGTTTTCCCAGTCACGACGTTGTAAAACGACGGCCAGTGCCAAGTTGGGATCTTTGCATTGGCC
CACGGCTCTCAGGATGGGGATGCTCCCCTTCAGCACCCGGTTCCCCTTGGAAACTGATGGTCCTGGCTCT
GTGGCATGGCAGTGGCACTGTGAGGAGCCCCCTACCAGCAGCACACAGTGGGGTTGGCACTGCCACGCTC
CGGATGCCGCGCTCTGATCCAACCCCATAATCAAGGGAACCCGAATTGCCCCATCATTGCCCCCACCACC
CCCATCCTGCCGGGCCCTCACACCCCACGCTGCCTTCTGGTGACATTCCCCAGCCCAAACCCACGGCTTC
ATGGCTACCGCGGGGCATTTCCCATTGCCGCCCCATTATCAGCTCTGCACACCTCCCGCTGTACCCATGC
CTCGTGGCTGCCCTTCTTTGACGTATAATCTTCTAATTAATACCCGGCCTTGTCAAAGTGGAGCACAAAC
GTTAATTAATTCCCCAGCAGGCAGGTAATTAACAGTGTGACTCCCTTTTTGCTGCGAGTGGGGCTGATAC
AGAGAGATGTGGCACTATGGAGCCCACGGGGTCCTGGCACTGGGTGCCCACGGAGGTCCCCATGTGCTGC
AGTGTCACCGCCTCCGAGGAGACAGTATTGTCCCTGCGGTGTCCCTGCAGCTCAGCTCTGTCCACAGGGC
CACCTCCAGTTTGGAGGGGACACAATGCAGCCCCGATGCAACCCATCCTCGCAGCATCCCAGGGACAAAG
ACCCCACTGCAAGACCGCACACAGGGCTGGGTCCCGCTCCCCTAATATCTACAGTGCTTCTTGCATGGCC
CCTTAATCAATGCAGTTAATCAGCATGCGCTCATGCACCGCTCTGGAGCTGCAAAGCCCCTCGCAGCGCT
GCTCACCAACACCGCGCACCGCCCCGGCCCAGCCTGCAGCACGCGCTGCAAACAGGAAAGAAACAAAATA
TTGCCCAAATGTAGGCAAAGGCATTCGGCTGCCTTGACCTCCGCCGGGCCGGGCCCTGCCTGACTCAGCT
CCTTACTCAGCGCTCGCTTCCTCCCTCCGGCTGCCACCGCCGCAGCGCACACCCTGACAAAGAGTGGCCC
TTAACGGGCTCTGAGGTGCACCCAGCAGTGCACTCAGCAGTCCAAGGGCCGGCCTGGAGGTTTGCACCGC
TACGTGCTGACATTAGCATTGAACTTGGCCCTGGGTAGTGCTGCAGGCCGGGCGGGGTGGGTGTAGAGAG
TGCAGCGCGCGTTGCACCCGGTGCCCCTTCCCCTCCCTTGCATCCCAGCAGGCTGCACCCCAGCACCAGG
CCCGTGCATGCATGCTCCTGGTGTTATTGCAGCCTGGTGCATGCATGCGTCTTGATGGTGCAGCGCTGTG
CATGCATCCTCCTTGGTGTGTAGCAGTCTAGTGCATGCATACCCCTCGGTGTTATTGCTGCTCTGTGCAC
GCACGCTCATTGTATCACTTCATCCCAGTGCATGCACTCACACTGGAGCGATTGCTGCTCGGTGCACGCA
CACTCATTGTATCACTGCAGCTCAGTGGCTGCACGCACACCGGTGTTATTGCTGCTCGGTGCGTGCATGC
ACATCAGTGTCGCTGCAGCTCAGTGCATGCACGCTCATTGCCCATCGCTATCCCTGCCTCTCCTGCTGGC
GCTCCCCGGGAGGTGACTTCAAGGGGACCGCAGGACCACCTCGGGGGTGGGGGGAGGGCTGCACACGCGG
ACCCCGCTCCCCCTCCCCAACAAAGCACTGTGGAATCAAAAAGGGGGGAGGGGGGATGGAGGGGCGCGTC
ACACCCCCGCCCCACACCCTCACCTCGAGGTGAGCCCCACGTTCTGCTTCACTCTCCCCATCTCCCCCCC
CTCCCCACCCCCAATTTTGTATTTATTTATTTTTTAATTATTTTGTGCAGCGATGGGGGCGGGGGGGGGG
GGGGCGCGCGCCAGGCGGGGCGGGGCGGGGCGAGGGGCGGGGCGGGGCGAGGCGGAGAGGTGCGGCGGCA
GCCAATCAGAGCGGCGCGCTCCGAAAGTTTCCTTTTATGGCGAGGCGGCGGCGGCGGCGGCCCTATAAAA
AGCGAAGCGCGCGGCGGGCGGGAGTCGCTGCGCGCTGCCTTCGCCCCGTGCCCCGCTCCGCCGCCGCCTC
GCGCCGCCCGCCCCGGCTCTGACTGACCGCGTTACTCCCACAGGTGAGCGGGCGGGACGGCCCTTCTCCT
CCGGGCTGTAATTAGCGCTTGGTTTAATGACGGCTCGTTTCTTTTCTGTGGCTGCGTGAAAGCCTTAAAG
GGCTCCGGGAGGGCCCTTTGTGCGGGGGGGAGCGGCTCGGGGGGTGCGTGCGTGTGTGTGTGCGTGGGGA
GCGCCGCGTGCGGCTCCGCGCTGCCCGGCGGCTGTGAGCGCTGCGGGCGCGGCGCGGGGCTTTGTGCGCT
CCGCAGTGTGCGCGAGGGGAGCGCGGCCGGGGGCGGTGCCCCGCGGTGCGGGGGGGGCTGCGAGGGGAAC
AAAGGCTGCGTGCGGGGTGTGTGCGTGGGGGGGTGAGCAGGGGGTGTGGGCGCGGCGGTCGGGCTGTAAC
CCCCCCCTGCACCCCCCTCCCCGAGTTGCTGAGCACGGCCCGGCTTCGGGTGCGGGGCTCCGTGCGGGGC
GTGGCGCGGGGCTCGCCGTGCCGGGCGGGGGGTGGCGGCAGGTGGGGGTGCCGGGCGGGGCGGGGCCGCC
TCGGGCCGGGGAGGGCTCGGGGGAGGGGCGCGGCGGCCCCCGGAGCGCCGGCGGCTGTCGAGGCGCGGCG
AGCCGCAGCCATTGCCTTTTATGGTAATCGTGCGAGAGGGCGCAGGGACTTCCTTTGTCCCAAATCTGTG
CGGAGCCGAAATCTGGGAGGCGCCGCCGCACCCCCTCTAGCGGGCGCGGGGCGAAGCGGTGCGGCGCCGG
CAGGAAGGAAATGGGCGGGGAGGGCCTTCGTGCGTCGCCGCGCCGCCGTCCCCTTCTCCATCTCCAGCCT
CGGGGCTGTCCGCAGGGGGACGGCTGCCTTCGGGGGGGACGGGGCAGGGCGGGGTTCGGCTTCTGGCGTG
TGACCGGCGGGGTTTATATCTTCCCTTCTCTGTTCCTCCGCAGCCCCCAAGCTAGCTCGAGATGCGCGAG
ATCGTGCACATCCAGGCGGGCCAGTGTGGCAACCAGATCGGCGCTAAGTTTTGGGAGGTGATAAGCGATG
AGCATGGCATCGACCCCACTGGCAGTTACCATGGCGACAGTGACTTGCAGCTGGAGAGGATCAATGTGTA
CTACAATGAAGCTGCTGGCAACAAATATGTACCTCGGGCCATCCTAGTGGACCTGGAGCCGGGCACCATG
GACTCAGTGAGGTCGGGACCATTCGGCCAGATCTTCAGGCCAGACAACTTTGTGTTCGGCCAGAGTGGTG
CAGGAAATAACTGGGCAAAAGGCCACTACACAGAGGGGGCCGAGCTGGTGGACTCTGTCCTAGATGTGGT
GAGGAAGGAGTCTGAAAGCTGTGACTGTCTCCAGGGTTTCCAGCTGACCCACTCACTGGGGGGAGGCACT
GGCTCAGGCATGGGGACCCTGCTCATCAGCAAGATCAGAGAGGAGTACCCAGACCGCATCATGAACACCT
TCAGCGTCATGCCCTCACCCAAGGTCTCTGATACTGTGGTGGAGCCCTATAATGCCACCCTCTCAGTGCA
CCAGCTGGTAGAGAACACAGATGAAACCTATTCCATTGACAATGAGGCTCTGTATGACATCTGTTTCCGC
ACCCTGAAGCTGACCACACCCACCTATGGCGATCTCAACCACCTGGTGTCAGCCACCATGAGTGGAGTGA
CCACCTGCCTGCGCTTCCCAGGCCAGCTGAACGCAGACCTGCGCAAGCTGGCCGTGAACATGGTGCCATT
CCCACGCCTGCACTTCTTCATGCCAGGCTTTGCACCTCTGACCAGCCGGGGCAGCCAGCAGTACCGAGCC
CTGACGGTGCCCGAGCTGACCCAGCAGATGTTCGACTCCAAGAACATGATGGCTGCCTGCGACCCTCGCC
ATGGCCGCTACCTGACCGTGGCCGCCATTTTCCGTGGCCGCATGTCCATGAAGGAGGTGGATGAGCAGAT
GCTCAACGTGCAGAACAAGAACAGCAGCTACTTCGTGGAGTGGATCCCCAACAACGTCAAGACGGCCGTG
TGTGACATCCCTCCTCGTGGCCTCAAGATGTCAGCCACCTTCATTGGCAACAGCACTGCCATCCAGGAGC
TGTTCAAGCGCATCTCGGAGCAGTTCACTGCCATGTTCCGGCGCAAGGCTTTCCTGCACTGGTACACGGG
TGAGGGCATGGACGAGATGGAGTTCACCGAGGCGGAGAGCAACATGAATGACCTGGTGTCTGAGTACCAG
CAGTACCAGGATGCCACGGCTGATGAGCAGGGCGAGTTCGAGGAGGAGGAGGGTGAAGATGAGGCTGGAA
GTTCAGGAGGTTCTAGTATGAGTGCGATTAAGCCAGACATGAAGATCAAACTCCGTATGGAAGGCAACGT
AAACGGGCACCACTTTGTGATCGACGGAGATGGTACAGGCAAGCCTTTTGAGGGAAAACAGAGTATGGAT
CTTGAAGTCAAAGAGGGCGGACCTCTGCCTTTTGCCTTTGATATCCTGACCACTGCATTCCATTACGGCA
ACAGGGTATTCGCCAAATATCCAGACAACATACAAGACTATTTTAAGCAGTCGTTTCCTAAGGGGTATTC
GTGGGAACGAAGCTTGACTTTCGAAGACGGGGGCATTTGCAACGCCAGAAACGACATAACAATGGAAGGG
GACACTTTCTATAATAAAGTTCGATTTTATGGTACCAACTTTCCCGCCAATGGTCCAGTTATGCAGAAGA
AGACGCTGAAATGGGAGCCCTCCACTGAGAAAATGTATGTGCGTGATGGAGTGCTGACGGGTGATATTGA
GATGGCTTTGTTGCTTGAAGGAAATGCCCATTACCGATGTGACTTCAGAACTACTTACAAAGCTAAGGAG
AAGGGTGTCAAGTTACCAGGCGCCCACTTTGTGGACCACTGCATTGAGATTTTAAGCCATGACAAAGATT
ACAACAAGGTTAAGCTGTATGAGCATGCTGTTGCTCATTCTGGATTGCCTGACAATGCCAGACGATCTGG
TGGATCAAGTGGTGGAATGAGTGCGATTAAGCCAGACATGAAGATCAAACTCCGTATGGAAGGCAACGTA
AACGGGCACCACTTTGTGATCGACGGAGATGGTACAGGCAAGCCTTTTGAGGGAAAACAGAGTATGGATC
TTGAAGTCAAAGAGGGCGGACCTCTGCCTTTTGCCTTTGATATCCTGACCACTGCATTCCATTACGGCAA
CAGGGTATTCGCCAAATATCCAGACAACATACAAGACTATTTTAAGCAGTCGTTTCCTAAGGGGTATTCG
TGGGAACGAAGCTTGACTTTCGAAGACGGGGGCATTTGCAACGCCAGAAACGACATAACAATGGAAGGGG
ACACTTTCTATAATAAAGTTCGATTTTATGGTACCAACTTTCCCGCCAATGGTCCAGTTATGCAGAAGAA
GACGCTGAAATGGGAGCCCTCCACTGAGAAAATGTATGTGCGTGATGGAGTGCTGACGGGTGATATTGAG
ATGGCTTTGTTGCTTGAAGGAAATGCCCATTACCGATGTGACTTCAGAACTACTTACAAAGCTAAGGAGA
AGGGTGTCAAGTTACCAGGCGCCCACTTTGTGGACCACTGCATTGAGATTTTAAGCCATGACAAAGATTA
CAACAAGGTTAAGCTGTATGAGCATGCTGTTGCTCATTCTGGATTGCCTGACAATGCCAGACGATCTGGA
GGTGGTGGTAGTTCTATGAGTGCGATTAAGCCAGACATGAAGATCAAACTCCGTATGGAAGGCAACGTAA
ACGGGCACCACTTTGTGATCGACGGAGATGGTACAGGCAAGCCTTTTGAGGGAAAACAGAGTATGGATCT
TGAAGTCAAAGAGGGCGGACCTCTGCCTTTTGCCTTTGATATCCTGACCACTGCATTCCATTACGGCAAC
AGGGTATTCGCCAAATATCCAGACAACATACAAGACTATTTTAAGCAGTCGTTTCCTAAGGGGTATTCGT
GGGAACGAAGCTTGACTTTCGAAGACGGGGGCATTTGCAACGCCAGAAACGACATAACAATGGAAGGGGA
CACTTTCTATAATAAAGTTCGATTTTATGGTACCAACTTTCCCGCCAATGGTCCAGTTATGCAGAAGAAG
ACGCTGAAATGGGAGCCCTCCACTGAGAAAATGTATGTGCGTGATGGAGTGCTGACGGGTGATATTGAGA
TGGCTTTGTTGCTTGAAGGAAATGCCCATTACCGATGTGACTTCAGAACTACTTACAAAGCTAAGGAGAA
GGGTGTCAAGTTACCAGGCGCCCACTTTGTGGACCACTGCATTGAGATTTTAAGCCATGACAAAGATTAC
AACAAGGTTAAGCTGTATGAGCATGCTGTTGCTCATTCTGGATTGCCTGACAATGCCAGACGATAATTAA
TCTAGAAGCTTCGAATTCTGCAGTCG
Features (pLannotate 1.2.2; 19 found; start..end, strand, type, name):
     42..127     +  CDS            large T antigen (fragment): large T antigen from SV40 (simian virus 40)
    150..284     +  polyA_signal   SV40 poly(A) signal: SV40 polyadenylation signal
    322..338     -  protein_bind   lac operator: The lac repressor binds to the lac operator to inhibit transcription in E. coli. This inhibition can be relieved by adding lactose or isopropyl-β-D-thiogalactopyranoside (IPTG). lac repressor encoded by lacI
    346..376     -  promoter       lac promoter: promoter for the E. coli lac operon
    391..412     -  protein_bind   CAP binding site: CAP binding activates transcription in the presence of cAMP. E. coli catabolite activator protein
    425..517     -  CDS            lacI (fragment): lac repressor; lacI; The lac repressor binds to the lac operator to inhibit transcription in E. coli. This inhibition can be relieved by adding lactose or isopropyl-β-D-thiogalactopyranoside (IPTG).
    700..1288    -  rep_origin     ori: high-copy-number ColE1/pMB1/pBR322/pUC origin of replication
   1459..2319    -  CDS            AmpR: β-lactamase; bla; confers resistance to ampicillin, carbenicillin, and related antibiotics
   2320..2424    -  promoter       AmpR promoter: bla
   2519..2554    +  CDS            rop (fragment): Rop protein, which maintains plasmids at low copy number; rop
   2656..2755    +  misc_feature   bom (fragment): basis of mobility region from pBR322
   2761..2915    -  CDS            lacZα (fragment): LacZα fragment of β-galactosidase; lacZ fragment
   4715..4990    +  promoter       chicken β-actin promoter: No description available
   4991..5960    +  intron         chimeric intron: chimera between introns from chicken β-actin and rabbit β-globin
   6012..7346    +  CDS            TUBB2A: TBB2A_HUMAN - Also known as TUBB2. Experimental evidence at protein level: Swiss-Prot protein existence level 1. Tubulin is the major constituent of microtubules. It binds two moles of GTP, one at an exchangeable site on the beta chain and one at a non-exchangeable site on the alpha chain (By similarity). From Homo sapiens (Human).
   7368..8045    +  CDS            mEos3.2: mEos3.2 is a photoconvertible green/yellow fluorescent protein published in 2012, derived from Lobophyllia hemprichii. It is reported to be a rapidly-maturing monomer with moderate acid sensitivity.
   8067..8744    +  CDS            mEos3.2: mEos3.2 is a photoconvertible green/yellow fluorescent protein published in 2012, derived from Lobophyllia hemprichii. It is reported to be a rapidly-maturing monomer with moderate acid sensitivity.
   8766..9446    +  CDS            mEos3.2: improved monomeric variant of green-to-red photoswitchable fluorescent protein EosFP (Zhang et al., 2012)
   9456..23      +  misc_feature   MCS (fragment) (across the origin): multiple cloning site
