[The description below was written by a language model from this plasmid's Addgene catalogue record and pLannotate feature annotations shown in this document.]
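Description:
pBetaActin-TUBB2a-mEos3.2-mEos3.2-mEos3.2 is a 9,476 bp mammalian expression plasmid built on a β-actin promoter backbone (recorded as P_actin). It is propagated in E. coli through a high-copy ColE1/pUC-type origin and selected with ampicillin via the β-lactamase gene and its native promoter. The bacterial portion also carries remnants of earlier cloning vectors, including lac promoter/operator sequences and fragments of lacI, lacZα, rop and the pBR322 bom region. None of these has an evident role in the construct's function. No mammalian selection marker is annotated, which fits transient expression.

The expression cassette is driven by the chicken β-actin promoter followed by a chimeric chicken β-actin/rabbit β-globin intron, which generally improves transcript processing and expression. About 1.8 kb of sequence upstream of the annotated promoter is unannotated. Downstream lies the β-tubulin isoform Tubb2a coding sequence. The catalogue lists it as mouse, although the automated annotation matched it to the highly conserved human protein. It is followed by three tandem copies of mEos3.2, separated from tubulin and from one another by short gaps that presumably encode linkers, consistent with a single C-terminally tagged fusion. An SV40 polyadenylation signal, preceded by a small large T antigen fragment, terminates the transcript.

mEos3.2 is a monomeric fluorescent protein that converts from green to red on UV or violet illumination, and tripling it should increase the signal per tubulin subunit incorporated into microtubules. According to the record, the plasmid is used to photoconvert patches of microtubules in slice cultures. The associated study concerns microtubule retrograde flow and neuronal polarization.
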