Addgene plasmid #191338: pBetaActin-TUBB2a-mEos3.2-mEos3.2-mEos3.2
Purpose: Expresses triple fuorescently labeled beta tubulin to allow photoconversion of microtubule patches from green to red fluorescent with UV light in slice cultures
Depositing lab: Frank Bradke. Depositing organization: Deutsches Zentrum fuer Neurodegenerative Erkrankungen (DZNE). Publication: Microtubule retrograde flow retains neuronal polarization in a fluctuating state. Schelski M, Bradke F. Sci Adv. 2022 Nov 4;8(44):eabo2336. doi: 10.1126/sciadv.abo2336. Epub 2022 Nov 4. PubMed 36332023.
Backbone
  Vector backbone: P_actin
  Vector type: Mammalian Expression
Growth in bacteria
  Bacterial resistance: Ampicillin, 100 μg/mL
  Growth temperature: 37°C
  Growth strain: DH5alpha
  Copy number: High Copy
Gene/Insert
  Gene/Insert name: TUBB2a-mEos3.2-mEos3.2-mEos3.2
  Species: M. musculus (mouse)
  Entrez Gene: Tubb2a (a.k.a. M(beta)2, Tubb2)
  Cloning method: Ligation Independent Cloning
Terms and licenses: Academic/Nonprofit Terms; Industry Terms: Not Available to Industry
How to cite: pBetaActin-TUBB2a-mEos3.2-mEos3.2-mEos3.2 was a gift from Frank Bradke (Addgene plasmid # 191338 ; http://n2t.net/addgene:191338 ; RRID:Addgene_191338)
